>Addgene plasmid #189933 | pCDNA3.1(+)-NEMOc | addgene full sequence | sequence record 377045 | Addgene NGS Result
GACGGATCGGGAGATCTCCCGATCCCCTATGGTGCACTCTCAGTACAATCTGCTCTGATGCCGCATAGTT
AAGCCAGTATCTGCTCCCTGCTTGTGTGTTGGAGGTCGCTGAGTAGTGCGCGAGCAAAATTTAAGCTACA
ACAAGGCAAGGCTTGACCGACAATTGCATGAAGAATCTGCTTAGGGTTAGGCGTTTTGCGCTGCTTCGCG
ATGTACGGGCCAGATATACGCGTTGACATTGATTATTGACTAGTTATTAATAGTAATCAATTACGGGGTC
ATTAGTTCATAGCCCATATATGGAGTTCCGCGTTACATAACTTACGGTAAATGGCCCGCCTGGCTGACCG
CCCAACGACCCCCGCCCATTGACGTCAATAATGACGTATGTTCCCATAGTAACGCCAATAGGGACTTTCC
ATTGACGTCAATGGGTGGAGTATTTACGGTAAACTGCCCACTTGGCAGTACATCAAGTGTATCATATGCC
AAGTACGCCCCCTATTGACGTCAATGACGGTAAATGGCCCGCCTGGCATTATGCCCAGTACATGACCTTA
TGGGACTTTCCTACTTGGCAGTACATCTACGTATTAGTCATCGCTATTACCATGGTGATGCGGTTTTGGC
AGTACATCAATGGGCGTGGATAGCGGTTTGACTCACGGGGATTTCCAAGTCTCCACCCCATTGACGTCAA
TGGGAGTTTGTTTTGGCACCAAAATCAACGGGACTTTCCAAAATGTCGTAACAACTCCGCCCCATTGACG
CAAATGGGCGGTAGGCGTGTACGGTGGGAGGTCTATATAAGCAGAGCTCTCTGGCTAACTAGAGAACCCA
CTGCTTACTGGCTTATCGAAATTAATACGACTCACTATAGGGAGACCCAAGCTGGCTAGCGTTTAAACTT
AAGCTTGGTACCGAGCTCGGATCCGCCACCATGCATCATCATCATCATCATGTGAGCAAGGGCGAGGAGG
AGAACATGGCCAGCCTGCCTGCTACACATGAACTGCACATTTTTGGAAGCATCAACGGCATCGACTTCGA
CATGGTGGGCCAGGGCACTGGAAATCCTAATGACGGATACGAGGAGCTGAATCTGAAGAGCACCATGGGC
GACCTGCAGTTCAGCCCCTGGATACTGGTGCCTCATATTGGCTATGGCTTCCACCAATACCTGCCCTACC
CCGACGGAATGAGCCCCTTTCAAGCTGCCATGGTGGATGGCAGCGGATACCAAGTGCATAGAACCATGCA
GTTCGAGGACGGCGCCAGCCTTACAGTGAATTATAGATATACCTACGAGGGCAGCCACATCAAGGGCGAG
GCACAAGTGGAAGGCACAGGATTTCCCGCTGATGGCCCCGTGATGACCAATAGCCTGACCGCTGAAGCCC
ACGACCAGCTGACAGAAGAACAGATCGCCGAATTCAAGGAGGCCTTTAGCCTGTTCGACAAGGACGGCGA
CGGCACCATTACCACAAAAGAGCTGGGCACAGTGATGAGAAGCCTGGGCCAAAATCCCACAGAAGCTGAG
CTGAGAGTGATGATCATCGAGGTGGACGCCGACGGCGATGGAACACTGGATTTTCCTGAATTTCTGGCCA
TGATGGCCAGAAAGATGAAGTACAGAGACACCGAGGAGGAGATCAGAGAGGCCTTCGGCGTGTTTGACAA
GGACGGCAATGGATACATTGGCGCCGCTGAACTGAGACACGTGATGACCAATCTGGGCGAGAAGCTGACC
GACGAGGAGGTGGGAGAACTGATCAGAGAGGCTGACATTGACGGCGACGGCCAGGTGAATTATGAGGAGT
TTGTGCAGATGATGACCGCCAAGGGCGGCGGAGGCAGCAGAAGAAAATGGAATAAGGCCGGCCACGCCGT
GAGAGCCATTGGCAGACTTTCTAGCATCTACTTCGCCGACTGGTGCGTGAGCAAGAAGACCTGCCCTAAC
GACAAGACCATCGTGAGCACCTTCAAGTGGGCCTTCATCACCGACAACGGCAAGAGATACAGAAGCACCG
CCAGAACCACCTACACCTTCGCCAAACCCATGGCCGCTAACTACCTGAAGAACCAGCCCATGTACGTGTT
CAGAAAGACCGAGCTGAAGCACAGCAAGACCGAGCTGAACTTCAAGGAGTGGCAGAAGGCCTTCACCGAC
GTGATGGGCATGGACGAGCTGTACAAGTAAGAATTCTGCAGATATCCAGCACAGTGGCGGCCGCTCGAGT
CTAGAGGGCCCGTTTAAACCCGCTGATCAGCCTCGACTGTGCCTTCTAGTTGCCAGCCATCTGTTGTTTG
CCCCTCCCCCGTGCCTTCCTTGACCCTGGAAGGTGCCACTCCCACTGTCCTTTCCTAATAAAATGAGGAA
ATTGCATCGCATTGTCTGAGTAGGTGTCATTCTATTCTGGGGGGTGGGGTGGGGCAGGACAGCAAGGGGG
AGGATTGGGAAGACAATAGCAGGCATGCTGGGGATGCGGTGGGCTCTATGGCTTCTGAGGCGGAAAGAAC
CAGCTGGGGCTCTAGGGGGTATCCCC
[124 nt withheld, positions 2547-2670]
C
[91 nt withheld, positions 2672-2762]
A
[49 nt withheld, positions 2764-2812]
CCTTTGACGTTGGAGTCCACGTTCTTT
[37 nt withheld, positions 2840-2876]
ACCCTATCTCGGTCTATTCTTTTGATTTATAAGGGATTTTGCCGATTTCGGCCTATTGGTTAAAAAATGA
GCTGATTTAACAAAAATTTAACGCGAATTAATTCTGTGGAATGTGTGTCAGTTAGGGTGTGGAAAGTCCC
CAGGCTCCCCAGCAGGCAGAAGTATGCAAAGCATGCATCTCAATTAGTCAGCAACCAGGTGTGGAAAGTC
CCCAGGCTCCCCAGCAGGCAGAAGTATGCAAAGCATGCATCTCAATTAGTCAGCAACCATAGTCCCGCCC
CTAACTCCGCCCATCCCGCCCCTAACTCCGCCCAGTTCCGCCCATTCTCCGCCCCATGGCTGACTAATTT
TTTTTATTTATGCAGAGGCCGAGGCCGCCTCTGCCTCTGAGCTATTCCAGAAGTAGTGAGGAGGCTTTTT
TGGAGGCCTAGGCTTTTGCAAAAAGCTCCCATCAAGCTTACCATGACCGAGTACAAGCCCACGGTGCGCC
TCGCCACCCGCGACGACGTCCCCAGGGCCGTACGCACCCTCGCCGCCGCGTTCGCCGACTACCCCGCCAC
GCGCCACACCGTCGATCCGGACCGCCACATCGAGCGGGTCACCGAGCTGCAAGAACTCTTCCTCACGCGC
GTCGGGCTCGACATCGGCAAGGTGTGGGTCGCGGACGACGGCGCCGCGGTGGCGGTCTGGACCACGCCGG
AGAGCGTCGAAGCGGGGGCGGTGTTCGCCGAGATCGGCCCGCGCATGGCCGAGTTGAGCGGTTCCCGGCT
GGCCGCGCAGCAACAGATGGAAGGCCTCCTGGCGCCGCACCGGCCCAAGGAGCCCGCGTGGTTCCTGGCC
ACCGTCGGCGTCTCGCCCGACCACCAGGGCAAGGGTCTGGGCAGCGCCGTCGTGCTCCCCGGAGTGGAGG
CGGCCGAGCGCGCCGGGGTGCCCGCCTTCCTGGAGACCTCCGCGCCCCGCAACCTCCCCTTCTACGAGCG
GCTCGGCTTCACCGTCACCGCCGACGTCGAGGTGCCCGAAGGACCGCGCACCTGGTGCATGACCCGCAAG
CCCGGTGCCTGACGCCCGCCCCACGACCCGCAGCGCCCGACCGAAAGGAGCGCACGACCCCATGCATCGA
AATGACCGACCAAGCGACGCCCAACCTGCCATCACGAGATTTCGATTCCACCGCCGCCTTCTATGAAAGG
TTGGGCTTCGGAATCGTTTTCCGGGACGCCGGCTGGATGATCCTCCAGCGCGGGGATCTCATGCTGGAGT
TCTTCGCCCACCCCAACTTGTTTATTGCAGCTTATAATGGTTACAAATAAAGCAATAGCATCACAAATTT
CACAAATAAAGCATTTTTTTCACTGCATTCTAGTTGTGGTTTGTCCAAACTCATCAATGTATCTTATCAT
GTCTGTATACCGTCGACCTCTAGCTAGAGCTTGGCGTAATCATGGTCATAGCTGTTTCCTGTGTGAAATT
GTTATCCGCTCACAATTCCACACAACATACGAGCCGGAAGCATAAAGTGTAAAGCCTGGGGTGCCTAATG
AGTGAGCTAACTCACATTAATTGCGTTGCGCTCACTGCCCGCTTTCCAGTCGGGAAACCTGTCGTGCCAG
CTGCATTAATGAATCGGCCAACGCGCGGGGAGAGGCGGTTTGCGTATTGGGCGCTCTTCCGCTTCCTCGC
TCACTGACTCGCTGCGCTCGGTCGTTCGGCTGCGGCGAGCGGTATCAGCTCACTCAAAGGCGGTAATACG
GTTATCCACAGAATCAGGGGATAACGCAGGAAAGAACATGTGAGCAAAAGGCCAGCAAAAGGCCAGGAAC
CGTAAAAAGGCCGCGTTGCTGGCGTTTTTCCATAGGCTCCGCCCCCCTGACGAGCATCACAAAAATCGAC
GCTCAAGTCAGAGGTGGCGAAACCCGACAGGACTATAAAGATACCAGGCGTTTCCCCCTGGAAGCTCCCT
CGTGCGCTCTCCTGTTCCGACCCTGCCGCTTACCGGATACCTGTCCGCCTTTCTCCCTTCGGGAAGCGTG
GCGCTTTCTCATAGCTCACGCTGTAGGTATCTCAGTTCGGTGTAGGTCGTTCGCTCCAAGCTGGGCTGTG
TGCACGAACCCCCCGTTCAGCCCGACCGCTGCGCCTTATCCGGTAACTATCGTCTTGAGTCCAACCCGGT
AAGACACGACTTATCGCCACTGGCAGCAGCCACTGGTAACAGGATTAGCAGAGCGAGGTATGTAGGCGGT
GCTACAGAGTTCTTGAAGTGGTGGCCTAACTACGGCTACACTAGAAGAACAGTATTTGGTATCTGCGCTC
TGCTGAAGCCAGTTACCTTCGGAAAAAGAGTTGGTAGCTCTTGATCCGGCAAACAAACCACCGCTGGTAG
CGGTGGTTTTTTTGTTTGCAAGCAGCAGATTACGCGCAGAAAAAAAGGATCTCAAGAAGATCCTTTGATC
TTTTCTACGGGGTCTGACGCTCAGTGGAACGAAAACTCACGTTAAGGGATTTTGGTCATGAGATTATCAA
AAAGGATCTTCACCTAGATCCTTTTAAATTAAAAATGAAGTTTTAAATCAATCTAAAGTATATATGAGTA
AACTTGGTCTGACAGTTACCAATGCTTAATCAGTGAGGCACCTATCTCAGCGATCTGTCTATTTCGTTCA
TCCATAGTTGCCTGACTCCCCGTCGTGTAGATAACTACGATACGGGAGGGCTTACCATCTGGCCCCAGTG
CTGCAATGATACCGCGAGACCCACGCTCACCGGCTCCAGATTTATCAGCAATAAACCAGCCAGCCGGAAG
GGCCGAGCGCAGAAGTGGTCCTGCAACTTTATCCGCCTCCATCCAGTCTATTAATTGTTGCCGGGAAGCT
AGAGTAAGTAGTTCGCCAGTTAATAGTTTGCGCAACGTTGTTGCCATTGCTACAGGCATCGTGGTGTCAC
GCTCGTCGTTTGGTATGGCTTCATTCAGCTCCGGTTCCCAACGATCAAGGCGAGTTACATGATCCCCCAT
GTTGTGCAAAAAAGCGGTTAGCTCCTTCGGTCCTCCGATCGTTGTCAGAAGTAAGTTGGCCGCAGTGTTA
TCACTCATGGTTATGGCAGCACTGCATAATTCTCTTACTGTCATGCCATCCGTAAGATGCTTTTCTGTGA
CTGGTGAGTACTCAACCAAGTCATTCTGAGAATAGTGTATGCGGCGACCGAGTTGCTCTTGCCCGGCGTC
AATACGGGATAATACCGCGCCACATAGCAGAACTTTAAAAGTGCTCATCATTGGAAAACGTTCTTCGGGG
CGAAAACTCTCAAGGATCTTACCGCTGTTGAGATCCAGTTCGATGTAACCCACTCGTGCACCCAACTGAT
CTTCAGCATCTTTTACTTTCACCAGCGTTTCTGGGTGAGCAAAAACAGGAAGGCAAAATGCCGCAAAAAA
GGGAATAAGGGCGACACGGAAATGTTGAATACTCATACTCTTCCTTTTTCAATATTATTGAAGCATTTAT
CAGGGTTATTGTCTCATGAGCGGATACATATTTGAATGTATTTAGAAAAATAAACAAATAGGGGTTCCGC
GCACATTTCCCCGAAAAGTGCCACCTGACGTC
Features (pLannotate 1.2.2; 23 found; start..end, strand, type, name):
     28..80      -  misc_feature   bom (fragment): basis of mobility region from pBR322
    235..614     +  enhancer       CMV enhancer: human cytomegalovirus immediate early enhancer
    615..818     +  promoter       CMV promoter: human cytomegalovirus (CMV) immediate early promoter
    814..847     +  LTR            5' LTR (truncated) (fragment): truncated 5' long terminal repeat (LTR) from HIV-1
    863..881     +  promoter       T7 promoter: promoter for bacteriophage T7 RNA polymerase
    942..961     +  CDS            capTEV™ (fragment): composite tag for in vivo biotinylation, TEV protease cleavage, and 6xHis tagging
    962..1843    +  CDS            GCaMP2 (fragment): GCaMP2 is a basic (constitutively fluorescent) green fluorescent protein published in 2006, derived from Aequorea victoria.
   1856..1918    +  CDS            GCaMP2 (fragment): GCaMP2 is a basic (constitutively fluorescent) green fluorescent protein published in 2006, derived from Aequorea victoria.
   2177..2200    +  CDS            Slow-FT (fragment): blue-to-red fluorescent timer derivative of mCherry (Subach et al., 2009) mammalian codon-optimized
   2277..2501    +  polyA_signal   bGH poly(A) signal: bovine growth hormone polyadenylation signal
   2505..2526    +  promoter       SV40 promoter (fragment): SV40 enhancer and early promoter
   2547..2975    +  rep_origin     f1 ori (sequence partly withheld): f1 bacteriophage origin of replication; arrow indicates direction of (+) strand synthesis
   2989..3318    +  promoter       SV40 promoter: SV40 enhancer and early promoter
   3339..3938    +  CDS            PuroR: puromycin N-acetyltransferase; pac from Streptomyces alboniger; confers resistance to puromycin
   3998..4156    +  CDS            ble (fragment): BLE_KLEPN - Experimental evidence at protein level: Swiss-Prot protein existence level 1. Binding protein with a strong affinity to the bleomycin family of antibiotics. Binds to CL990; an antimitotic-antibiotic compound. From Klebsiella pneumoniae.
   4151..4272    +  polyA_signal   SV40 poly(A) signal: SV40 polyadenylation signal
   4345..4361    -  protein_bind   lac operator: The lac repressor binds to the lac operator to inhibit transcription in E. coli. This inhibition can be relieved by adding lactose or isopropyl-β-D-thiogalactopyranoside (IPTG). lac repressor encoded by lacI
   4369..4399    -  promoter       lac promoter: promoter for the E. coli lac operon
   4414..4435    -  protein_bind   CAP binding site: CAP binding activates transcription in the presence of cAMP. E. coli catabolite activator protein
   4448..4540    -  CDS            lacI (fragment): lac repressor; lacI; The lac repressor binds to the lac operator to inhibit transcription in E. coli. This inhibition can be relieved by adding lactose or isopropyl-β-D-thiogalactopyranoside (IPTG).
   4723..5311    -  rep_origin     ori: high-copy-number ColE1/pMB1/pBR322/pUC origin of replication
   5482..6342    -  CDS            AmpR: β-lactamase; bla; confers resistance to ampicillin, carbenicillin, and related antibiotics
   6343..6447    -  promoter       AmpR promoter: bla
