[The description below was written by a language model from this plasmid's Addgene catalogue record and pLannotate feature annotations shown in this document.]
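Description:
pCDNA3.1(+)-NEMOc is a mammalian expression plasmid of about 6.5 kb, built on the pcDNA3.1(+) backbone, that carries NEMOc, a synthetic, genetically encoded calcium indicator described in the record as having ultra-high dynamics and sensitivity. The 1,260 bp coding insert was placed between the BamHI and EcoRI sites of the polylinker, both of which remain intact. It sits downstream of the human cytomegalovirus immediate-early enhancer and promoter and upstream of the bovine growth hormone polyadenylation signal, an arrangement that gives strong constitutive expression in transfected mammalian cells. A T7 promoter lies between the CMV promoter and the insert, which allows in vitro transcription and serves as a sequencing primer site. The automated annotation labels most of the open reading frame as fragments resembling GCaMP2, consistent with a single-fluorescent-protein calcium sensor architecture. These and the short hits to capTEV, Slow-FT and a truncated HIV-1 LTR are partial similarity matches rather than defined parts of the design.

In bacteria the plasmid is maintained at high copy from a ColE1/pUC-type origin and selected with ampicillin through the bla gene and its own promoter; an f1 origin is also present for single-stranded DNA production. The feature table shows a second mammalian cassette in which the SV40 early promoter drives a puromycin N-acetyltransferase gene, followed by a ble fragment and the SV40 poly(A) signal. This suggests puromycin selection of stable lines, although the catalogue fields list no mammalian marker and standard pcDNA3.1(+) normally carries neomycin resistance. The construct is intended for transient or stable expression of NEMOc to image intracellular calcium signals by fluorescence in mammalian cells.
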