Addgene plasmid #189933: pCDNA3.1(+)-NEMOc
Purpose: Mammalian expression of calcium sensor with ultra-high dynamics and sensitivity
Depositing lab: Yubin Zhou. Depositing organization: Texas A&M University. Publication: Engineering of NEMO as calcium indicators with large dynamics and high sensitivity. Li J, Shang Z, Chen JH, Gu W, Yao L, Yang X, Sun X, Wang L, Wang T, Liu S, Li J, Hou T, Xing D, Gill DL, Li J, Wang SQ, Hou L, Zhou Y, Tang AH, Zhang X, Wang Y. Nat Methods. 2023 Jun;20(6):918-924. doi: 10.1038/s41592-023-01852-9. PubMed 37081094.
Backbone
  Vector backbone: pcDNA3.1(+)
  Backbone size w/o insert (bp): 5222
  Total vector size (bp): 6482
  Vector type: Mammalian Expression
Growth in bacteria
  Bacterial resistance: Ampicillin, 100 μg/mL
  Growth temperature: 37°C
  Growth strain: DH5alpha
  Copy number: High Copy
Gene/Insert
  Gene/Insert name: NEMOc
  Species: Synthetic
  Insert size (bp): 1260
  Promoter: CMV
  Cloning method: Restriction Enzyme; 5′ cloning site BamHI (not destroyed); 3′ cloning site EcoRI (not destroyed)
  Sequencing primers: 5′ taatacgactcactataggg; 3′ TAGAAGGCACAGTCGAGG
Terms and licenses: Academic/Nonprofit Terms; Industry Terms: Not Available to Industry
Depositor comments: Please visit https://doi.org/10.1101/2022.08.23.504677 for bioRxiv preprint.
How to cite: pCDNA3.1(+)-NEMOc was a gift from Yubin Zhou (Addgene plasmid # 189933 ; http://n2t.net/addgene:189933 ; RRID:Addgene_189933)
